Addgene plasmid #88486: pDONR223-ZNF752
Purpose: Donor Vector containing ZNF752 transcription factor, part of the Human TFome Collection
Depositing lab: Marc Vidal. Depositing organization: Dana-Farber Cancer Institute. Publication: A comprehensive library of human transcription factors for cell fate engineering. Ng AHM, Khoshakhlagh P, Rojo Arias JE, Pasquini G, Wang K, Swiersy A, Shipman SL, Appleton E, Kiaee K, Kohman RE, Vernet A, Dysart M, Leeper K, Saylor W, Huang JY, Graveline A, Taipale J, Hill DE, Vidal M, Melero-Martin JM, Busskamp V, Church GM. Nat Biotechnol. 2021 Apr;39(4):510-519. doi: 10.1038/s41587-020-0742-6. Epub 2020 Nov 30. PubMed 33257861.
Backbone
  Vector backbone: pDONR223
  Backbone manufacturer: Invitrogen
  Backbone size w/o insert (bp): 3000
  Vector type: Gateway Donor Vector
Growth in bacteria
  Bacterial resistance: Spectinomycin, 50 μg/mL
  Growth temperature: 37°C
  Growth strain: DH5alpha
  Copy number: High Copy
Gene/Insert
  Gene/Insert name: ZNF752 (alt name: ZFP3)
  Species: H. sapiens (human)
  Insert size (bp): 1509
  Mutation: Last nucleotide of stop codon removed to allow for Gateway C-terminal fusions
  Entrez Gene: ZFP3 (a.k.a. ZNF752, FLJ30726)
  Cloning method: Gateway Cloning
  Sequencing primers: 5′ M13F(-21); 3′ M13R
Terms and licenses: Academic/Nonprofit Terms; Industry Terms: Not Available to Industry
Depositor comments: Represents the ORFeome subset of the TFome
How to cite: pDONR223-ZNF752 was a gift from Marc Vidal (Addgene plasmid # 88486 ; http://n2t.net/addgene:88486 ; RRID:Addgene_88486)
