[The description below was written by a language model from this plasmid's Addgene catalogue record.]
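Description:
pDONR223-ZNF752 is a Gateway donor-backbone clone that carries the open reading frame of the human zinc finger transcription factor ZNF752, listed in Entrez Gene as ZFP3 and also known as FLJ30726. The backbone is Invitrogen's pDONR223, recorded as about 3 kb without the insert. The plasmid is maintained in E. coli at high copy number under spectinomycin selection. The insert is about 1.5 kb and was introduced by Gateway recombination, so in the finished clone the coding sequence is expected to be flanked by attL-type recombination sites, as is usual for entry clones built in pDONR vectors. No feature table was supplied, so the exact sites, the origin of replication and other backbone elements cannot be confirmed from this record. M13 forward and reverse primer sites flank the insert for sequence verification.

The record names no promoter, tag or reporter. This fits the usual role of a donor/entry vector, which serves as a shuttle for the ORF and does not express it itself. One deliberate modification is noted: the last nucleotide of the stop codon has been removed. Once the ORF is moved by an LR reaction into a destination vector, translation can therefore read through into a C-terminal fusion partner supplied by that vector.

The clone belongs to the Human TFome Collection, a library of human transcription factor ORFs assembled for cell fate engineering, and the depositor places it in the ORFeome-derived subset of that collection. Its typical use is as a source clone for transferring ZNF752 into expression vectors of the user's choice, for example for overexpression or screening studies.
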