>Addgene plasmid #88486 | pDONR223-ZNF752 | depositor partial sequence | sequence record 172090 | insert
ATGGGGACTGAGAACAAGGAGGTGATTCCCAAGGAAGAAATTTCTGAAGAATCTGAGCCACATGGGTCAT
TATTAGAAAAATTTCCAAAAGTGGTTTACCAAGGTCATGAGTTTGGAGCAGGATGTGAAGAAGACATGTT
GGAGGGACATTCGAGAGAGTCCATGGAAGAGGTTATAGAGCAGATGTCTCCTCAGGAGAGAGACTTTCCA
TCAGGGTTGATGATCTTTAAGAAATCACCCTCAAGTGAGAAAGACCGGGAGAATAATGAGAGTGAGAGAG
GCTGCAGTCCCAGCCCAAATCTGGTTACACATCAGGGAGATACAACAGAGGGAGTTAGTGCATTTGCTAC
CTCTGGCCAAAACTTCCTAGAGATTTTAGAATCTAACAAAACACAGAGAAGTTCTGTGGGAGAAAAGCCT
CATACATGTAAAGAATGTGGGAAAGCCTTTAATCAGAACTCACATCTCATCCAGCATATGAGAGTTCATA
GTGGAGAAAAACCCTTTGAATGTAAAGAATGTGGAAAGACATTTGGAACTAATTCAAGCCTTCGACGGCA
CCTGAGAATTCATGCTGGAGAAAAACCCTTTGCTTGTAATGAATGTGGAAAGGCCTTCATTCAGAGTTCA
CACCTTATTCACCATCATAGAATTCATACTGGAGAGAGACCCTATAAATGTGAAGAATGTGGTAAAGCCT
TCAGTCAAAATTCAGCCCTTATTCTACACCAGAGAATCCATACTGGAGAGAAACCATATGAATGTAATGA
ATGTGGGAAGACCTTTAGGGTTAGTTCACAGCTTATTCAGCATCAGAGAATTCATACTGAAGAAAGATAC
CATGAATGCAATGAGTGTGGCAAAGCCTTCAAGCATAGCTCAGGCCTTATTAGACACCAGAAAATTCATA
CTGGAGAAAAACCATATCTGTGTAATGAATGTGGGAAGGGCTTCGGGCAGAGTTCTGAGCTTATCCGGCA
TCAGAGAATTCATACAGGGGACAAACCCTATGAATGTAATGAATGTGGGAAAACTTTTGGCCAGAACTCA
GAGATTATTAGACATATTAGAATTCATACTGGTGAGAAGCCCTATGTATGTAAGGAATGTGGGAAGGCCT
TCAGGGGGAACTCAGAACTTCTTAGACATGAGAGAATTCACACTGGAGAGAAACCCTATGAATGCTTTGA
GTGTGGAAAGGCTTTCAGGCGGACCTCTCACCTTATTGTCCACCAGAGAATTCATACTGGAGAGAAACCC
CATCAATGTAATGAGTGTGCAAGAACCTTTTGGGATAATTCTGAGCTGCTTCTCCACCAGAAAATTCATA
TTGGAGAGAAACCTTATGAATGTAGCGAGTGTGAGAAAACATTTAGCCAGCATTCCCAACTTATCATACA
TCAGAGAATTCACACTGGAGAGAAGCCTTATGAGTGCCAAGAATGTCAGAAGACTTTTAGTCGGAGCTCT
CACCTCCTCCGACATCAAAGTGTTCACTGTATGGAGTAA
